>Addgene plasmid #194059 | p2T-CMV-evoCjCas9-BlastR | depositor full sequence | sequence record 412693 | p2T-CMV-evoCjCas9-BlastR sequence 7989 bps
AGAGCTGGTTTAGTGAACCGTCAGATCCGCTAGAGATCCGCGGCCGCTAATACGACTCACTATAGGGAGA
GCCGCCACCATGAAACGGACAGCCGACGGAAGCGAGTTCGAGTCACCAAAGAAGAAGCGGAAAGTCGGGT
CAGCCCGCATCCTGGCCTTTGACATCGGCATCAGCAGCATCGGATGGGCCTTCAGCGAGAATGACGAGCT
GAAGGACTGCGGTGTGAGAATCTTTACAAAGGTCGAGAACCCCAAGACCGGCGAAAGCCTGGCGCTGCCA
AGACGGCTGGCCCGGTCTGCTCGGAAGAGATACGCCCGGAGAAAAGCCAGACTGAATCACCTGAAACACC
TGATCGCCAACGAGTTCAAACTGAACTACGAGGACTACCAGAGCTTCGATGAGAGCTTGGCTAAGGCCTA
CAAAGGCAGCCTGATCAGCCCCTACGAGCTGAGATTCAGAGCTCTGAATGAGCTCCTGAGCAAGCAGGAC
TTCGCTAGAGTGATCCTGCACATCGCCAAGCGAAGAGGCTACGACGACATCAAGAACTCTGATGACAAGG
AGAAGGGCGCCATTCTGAAAGCCATCAAGCAGAACGAAGAGAAACTGGCCAATTACCAGAGCGTGGGCGA
GTACCTGTACAAGGAGTACTTCCAGAAGTTCAAAGAAAATAGCAAAGAGTTCACCAACGTGCGGAACAAG
AAGGAGTCTTATGAAAGATGTATCGCCCAGAGCTTCCTGAAAGACGAGCTGAAACTGATCTTCAAGAAGC
AAAGAGAGTTTGGCTTCAGCTTCAGCAAAAAATTTGAAGAAGAGGTGCTGTCTGTCGCCTTCTACAAGAG
GGCTCTGAAGGACTTCAGCCACCTGGTGGGCAATTGCAGCTTTTTCACAGACGAAAAGCGGGCCCCTAAG
AACAGCCCTCTGGCCTTCATGTTCGTGGCTCTGACCAGAATCATCAACCTGCTGAACAACCTGAAAAATA
CCGAGGGCATCCTCTATACCAAGGACGATCTGAACGCCCTGCTGAATGAGGTGCTCAAGAATGGCACCCT
GACCTACAAGCAAACAAAAAAACTGCTGGGCCTGTCTGACGACTACGAGTTTAAAGGCGAGAAGGGCACC
TATTTCATCGAATTTAAGAAGTACAAGGAATTCATCAAGGCACTGGGCGAACACAACCTGTCTCAGGACG
ACCTGAACGAGATCGCCAAGGACATCACCCTGATCAAGGATGAGATCAAGCTGAAAAAAGCTCTGGCCAA
GTACGACCTGAATCAAAACCAGATCGACAGCTTAAGCAAGCTGGAATTTAAGGATCACCTGAACATCTCC
TTTAAGGCCCTGAAGCTGGTGACCCCACTGATGCTGGAAGGAAAGAAGTACGACGAAGCATGCAACGAGC
TTAACCTGAAGGTTGCTATCAACGAGGATAAGAAGGATTTCCTGCCTGCCTTTAACGAGACATACTACAA
GGATGAGGTGACCAACCCCGTGGTGCTGAGAGCTATCAAAGAGTACAGAAAGGTGCTGAACGCCCTGCTG
AAGAAGTACGGCAAGGTCCACAAGATCAATATTGAGCTGGCCCGGGAGGTTGGAAAGAACCACTCTCAGA
GAGCAAAGATCGAGAAGGAGCAAAACGAGAACTACAAAGCGAAGAAGGACGCCGAACTGGAGTGCGAGAA
GCTTGGCCTGAAGATCAACTCTAAGAATATCCTGAAACTCAGACTTTTCAAAGAACAGAAGGAATTCTGT
GCCTACAGCGGCGAGAAGATCAAAATTTCTGACCTGCAGGATGAAAAGATGCTGGAGATCGACCACATCT
ACCCTTACTCCAGAAGCTTCGACGACAGCTATATGAACAAAGTGCTGGTGTTCACAAAGCAGAACCAGGA
GAAGCTGAATCAGACCCCTTTCGAGGCCTTCGGCAATGACTCCGCCAAGTGGCAGAAAATCGAGGTGCTG
GCCAAAAACCTGCCAACCAAGAAACAGAAGAGAATCCTCGACAAGAACTACAAGGACAAGGAACAGAAGA
ACTTCAAGGATCGGAACCTGAACGACACCCGGTACATCGCCAGGCTGGTGTTAAATTACACCAAGGACTA
CCTGGATTTCCTGCCCCTGAGCGACGACGAGAACACCAAGCTGAACGACACACAGAAGGGCAGCAAGGTG
CACGTGGAAGCCAAGAGCGGCATGCTGACCAGCGCACTGCGCCACACTTGGGGCTTCAGCGCTAAGGACC
GGAACAACCACCTGCATCACGCCATCGATGCCGTGATCATAGCCTACGCCAACAACTCAATCGTGAAAGC
TTTCAGTGACTTTAAGAAAGAACAGGAGAGCAACTCTGCCGAACTGTACGCCAAGAAAATTAGCGAGCTG
GACTACAAGAACAAACGGAAGTTCTTCGAACCTTTCTCAGGATTTAGACAGAAGGTGCTGGATAAGATCG
ATGAAATCTTCGTGTCCAAGCCCGAGAGAAAGAAGCCTAGCGGAGCCCTGCACAAGGAAACCTTCAGAAA
GGAAGAAGAGTTCTACCAGTCTTATGGGGGCAAAGAAGGCGTGCTGAAGGCCCTGGAACTCGGCAAGATC
AGAAAGGTGAAGGGAAAGATTGTGAAGAACGGCGACATGTTCAGAGTGGACATCTTCAAGCACAAGAAGA
CCAACAAGTTCTATGCCGTGCCTATCTACACAATGGATTTCGCCCTGAAAGTGCTGCCTAACAAGGCTGT
CGCCAGATCTAAGAAGGGCGAGATCAAGGACTGGATCCTGATGGACGAAAACTACGAGTTCTGCTTCAGC
CTGTACAAGGACAGCCTGATCCTGATCCAAACAAAGAAGATGCAGGAGCCTGAATTCGTGTACTACAACG
CCTTCACAAGCAGCACCGTGAGCCTGATCGTGTCTAAACATGATAACAAGTTCGAAACCCTGTCCAAGAA
CCAAAAGATCCTGTTCAAGAACGCCAACGAGAAGGAAGTGATCGCCAAGGGCATCGGCATTCAGAATCTG
AAGGTGTTCGAGAAATATATCGTGTCCGCTCTGGGAGAGGTTACAAAGGCCGAGTTTCGGCAGAGAGAAG
ATTTTAAGAAGTCTGGCGGCTCAAAAAGAACCGCCGACGGCAGCGAATTCGAGCCCAAGAAGAAGAGGAA
AGTCTAAACCGGTCATCATCACCATCACCATTGAGTTTAAACCCGCTGATCAGCCTCGACTGTGCCTTCT
AGTTGCCAGCCATCTGTTGTTTGCCCCTCCCCCGTGCCTTCCTTGACCCTGGAAGGTGCCACTCCCACTG
TCCTTTCCTAATAAAATGAGGAAATTGCATCGCATTGTCTGAGTAGGTGTCATTCTATTCTGGGGGGTGG
GGTGGGGCAGGACAGCAAGGGGGAGGATTGGGAAGACAATAGCAGGCATGCTGGGGATGCGGTGGGCTCT
ATGGCTTCTGAGGCGGAAAGAACCAGCTGGGGCTCGATACCGTCGACCTCTAGCTAGAGCTTGGCGTAAT
CATGGTCATAGCTGTTTCCTGTGTGAAATTGTTATCCGCTCACAATTCCACACAACATACGAGCCGGAAG
CATAAAGTGTAAAGCCTAGGGTGCCTAATGAGTGAGCTAACTCACATTAATTGCGTTGCGCTCACTGCCC
GCTTTCCAGTCGGGAAACCTGTCGTGCCAGCTGCATTAATGAATCGGCCAACGCGCGGGGAGAGGCGGTT
TGCGTATTGGGCGCTACAGACATGATAAGATACATTGATGAGTTTGGACAAACCACAACTAGAATGCAGT
GAAAAAAATGCTTTATTTGTGAAATTTGTGATGCTATTGCTTTATTTGTAACCATTATAAGCTGCAATAA
ACAAGTTGGGGTGGGCGAAGAACTCCAGCATGAGATCCCCGCGCTGGAGGATCATCCAGCCGGCGTCCCG
GAAAACGATTCCGAAGCCCAACCTTTCATAGAAGGCGGCGGTGGAATCGAAATCTCGTAGCACGTGTCAG
TCCTGCTCCTCGGCCACGAAGTGCTTAGCCCTCCCACACATAACCAGAGGGCAGCAATTCACGAATCCCA
ACTGCCGTCGGCTGTCCATCACTGTCCTTCACTATGGCTTTGATCCCAGGATGCAGATCGAGAAGCACCT
GTCGGCACCGTCCGCAGGGGCTCAAGATGCCCCTGTTCTCATTTCCGATCGCGACGATACAAGTCAGGTT
GCCAGCTGCCGCAGCAGCAGCAGTGCCCAGCACCACGAGTTCTGCACAAGGTCCCCCAGTAAAATGATAT
ACATTGACACCAGTGAAGATGCGGCCGTCGCTAGAGAGAGCTGCGCTGGCGACGCTGTAGTCTTCAGAGA
TGGGGATGCTGTTGATTGTAGCCGTTGCTCTTTCAATGAGGGTGGATTCTTCTTGAGACAAAGGCTTGGC
CATGGTTTAGTTCCTCACCTTGTCGTATTATACTATGCCGATATACTATGCCGATGATTAATTGTCAACA
CGTGCTGATCAGATCCGAAAATGGATATACAAGCTCCCGGGAGCTTTTTGCAAAAGCCTAGGCCTCCAAA
AAAGCCTCCTCACTACTTCTGGAATAGCTCAGAGGCAGAGGCGGCCTCGGCCTCTGCATAAATAAAAAAA
ATTAGTCAGCCATGGGGCGGAGAATGGGCGGAACTGGGCGGAGTTAGGGGCGGGATGGGCGGAGTTAGGG
GCGGGACTATGGTTGCTGACTAATTGAGATGCATGCTTTGCATACTTCTGCCTGCTGGGGAGCCTGGGGA
CTTTCCACACCTGGTTGCTGACTAATTGAGATGCATGCTTTGCATACTTCTGCCTGCTGGGGAGCCTGGG
GACTTTCCACACCCTAACTGACACACATTCCACAGAATTCACTGACTCGCTGCGCTCGGTCGTTCGGCTG
CGGCGAGCGGTATCAGCTCACTCAAAGGCGGTAATACGGTTATCCACAGAATCAGGGGATAACGCAGGAA
AGAACATGTAAGTGATCTCCAAAAAATAAGTACTTTTTGACTGTAAATAAAATTGTAAGGAGTAAAAAGT
ACTTTTTTTTCTAAAAAAATGTAATTAAGTAAAAGTAAAAGTATTGATTTTTAATTGTACTCAAGTAAAG
TAAAAATCCCCAAAAATAATACTTAAGTACAGTAATCAAGTAAAATTACTCAAGTACTTTACACCTCTGC
ATGTGAGCAAAAGGCCAGCAAAAGGCCAGGAACCGTAAAAAGGCCGCGTTGCTGGCGTTTTTCCATAGGC
TCCGCCCCCCTGACGAGCATCACAAAAATCGACGCTCAAGTCAGAGGTGGCGAAACCCGACAGGACTATA
AAGATACCAGGCGTTTCCCCCTGGAAGCTCCCTCGTGCGCTCTCCTGTTCCGACCCTGCCGCTTACCGGA
TACCTGTCCGCCTTTCTCCCTTCGGGAAGCGTGGCGCTTTCTCATAGCTCACGCTGTAGGTATCTCAGTT
CGGTGTAGGTCGTTCGCTCCAAGCTGGGCTGTGTGCACGAACCCCCCGTTCAGCCCGACCGCTGCGCCTT
ATCCGGTAACTATCGTCTTGAGTCCAACCCGGTAAGACACGACTTATCGCCACTGGCAGCAGCCACTGGT
AACAGGATTAGCAGAGCGAGGTATGTAGGCGGTGCTACAGAGTTCTTGAAGTGGTGGCCTAACTACGGCT
ACACTAGAAGAACAGTATTTGGTATCTGCGCTCTGCTGAAGCCAGTTACCTTCGGAAAAAGAGTTGGTAG
CTCTTGATCCGGCAAACAAACCACCGCTGGTAGCGGTGGTTTTTTTGTTTGCAAGCAGCAGATTACGCGC
AGAAAAAAAGGATCTCAAGAAGATCCTTTGATCTTTTCTACGGGGTCTGACACTCAGTGGAACGAAAACT
CACGTTAAGGGATTTTGGTCATGAGATTATCAAAAAGGATCTTCACCTAGATCCTTTTAAATTAAAAATG
AAGTTTTAAATCAATCTAAAGTATATATGAGTAAACTTGGTCTGACAGTTACCAATGCTTAATCAGTGAG
GCACCTATCTCAGCGATCTGTCTATTTCGTTCATCCATAGTTGCCTGACTCCCCGTCGTGTAGATAACTA
CGATACGGGAGGGCTTACCATCTGGCCCCAGTGCTGCAATGATACCGCGGGACCCACGCTCACCGGCTCC
AGATTTATCAGCAATAAACCAGCCAGCCGGAAGGGCCGAGCGCAGAAGTGGTCCTGCAACTTTATCCGCC
TCCATCCAGTCTATTAATTGTTGCCGGGAAGCTAGAGTAAGTAGTTCGCCAGTTAATAGTTTGCGCAACG
TTGTTGCCATTGCTACAGGCATCGTGGTGTCACGCTCGTCGTTTGGTATGGCTTCATTCAGCTCCGGTTC
CCAACGATCAAGGCGAGTTACATGATCCCCCATGTTGTGCAAAAAAGCGGTTAGCTCCTTCGGTCCTCCG
ATCGTTGTCAGAAGTAAGTTGGCCGCAGTGTTATCACTCATGGTTATGGCAGCACTGCATAATTCTCTTA
CTGTCATGCCATCCGTAAGATGCTTTTCTGTGACTGGTGAGTACTCAACCAAGTCATTCTGAGAATAGTG
TATGCGGCGACCGAGTTGCTCTTGCCCGGCGTCAATACGGGATAATACCGCGCCACATAGCAGAACTTTA
AAAGTGCTCATCATTGGAAAACGTTCTTCGGGGCGAAAACTCTCAAGGATCTTACCGCTGTTGAGATCCA
GTTCGATGTAACCCACTCGTGCACCCAACTGATCTTCAGCATCTTTTACTTTCACCAGCGTTTCTGGGTG
AGCAAAAACAGGAAGGCAAAATGCCGCAAAAAAGGGAATAAGGGCGACACGGAAATGTTGAATACTCATA
CTCTTCCTTTTTCAATATTATTGAAGCATTTATCAGGGTTATTGTCTCATGAGCGGATACATATTTGAAT
GTATTTAGAAAAATAAACAAATAGGGGTTCCGCGCACATTTCCCCGAAAAGTGCCACCTGACGTCGACGG
ATCGGGAGATCGATCTCCCGATCCCCTAGGGTCGACTCTCAGTACAATCTGCTCTGATGCCGCATAGTTA
AGCCAGTATCTGCTCCCTGCTTGTGTGTTGGAGGTCGCTGAGTAGTGCGCGAGCAAAATTTAAGCTACAA
CAAGGCAAGGCTTGACCGACAATTGCATGAAGAATCTGCTTAGGGTTAGGCGTTTTGCGCTGCTTCGCGA
TGTACGGGCCAGATATACGCGGGTACCGGCATATGGTTCTTGACAGAGGTGTAAAAAGTACTCAAAAATT
TTACTCAAGTGAAAGTACAAGTACTTAGGGAAAATTTTACTCAATTAAAAGTAAAAGTATCTGGCTAGAA
TCTTACTTGAGTAAAAGTAAAAAAGTACTCCATTAAAATTGTACTTGAGTATTAACGCGTTGACATTGAT
TATTGACTAGTTATTAATAGTAATCAATTACGGGGTCATTAGTTCATAGCCCATATATGGAGTTCCGCGT
TACATAACTTACGGTAAATGGCCCGCCTGGCTGACCGCCCAACGACCCCCGCCCATTGACGTCAATAATG
ACGTATGTTCCCATAGTAACGCCAATAGGGACTTTCCATTGACGTCAATGGGTGGAGTATTTACGGTAAA
CTGCCCACTTGGCAGTACATCAAGTGTATCATATGCCAAGTACGCCCCCTATTGACGTCAATGACGGTAA
ATGGCCCGCCTGGCATTATGCCCAGTACATGACCTTATGGGACTTTCCTACTTGGCAGTACATCTACGTA
TTAGTCATCGCTATTACCATGGTGATGCGGTTTTGGCAGTACATCAATGGGCGTGGATAGCGGTTTGACT
CACGGGGATTTCCAAGTCTCCACCCCATTGACGTCAATGGGAGTTTGTTTTGGCACCAAAATCAACGGGA
CTTTCCAAAATGTCGTAACAACTCCGCCCCATTGACGCAAATGGGCGGTAGGCGTGTACGGTGGGAGGTC
TATATAAGC
Features (pLannotate 1.2.2; 21 found; start..end, strand, type, name):
     48..66      +  promoter       T7 promoter: promoter for bacteriophage T7 RNA polymerase
    143..3091    +  CDS            cas9: CAS9_CAMJE - Experimental evidence at protein level: Swiss-Prot protein existence level 1. CRISPR (clustered regularly interspaced short palindromic repeat) is an adaptive immune system that provides protection against mobile genetic elements (viruses, transposable elements and conjugative plasmids). CRISPR clusters contain spacers, sequences complementary to antecedent mobile elements, and target invading nucleic acids. CRISPR clusters are transcribed and processed into CRISPR RNA (crRNA). In type II CRISPR systems correct processing of pre-crRNA requires a trans- encoded small RNA (tracrRNA)
   3210..3434    +  polyA_signal   bGH poly(A) signal: bovine growth hormone polyadenylation signal
   3438..3459    +  promoter       SV40 promoter (fragment): SV40 enhancer and early promoter
   3464..3480    +  misc_feature   MCS (fragment): pBluescript multiple cloning site
   3529..3545    -  protein_bind   lac operator: The lac repressor binds to the lac operator to inhibit transcription in E. coli. This inhibition can be relieved by adding lactose or isopropyl-β-D-thiogalactopyranoside (IPTG). lac repressor encoded by lacI
   3553..3583    -  promoter       lac promoter: promoter for the E. coli lac operon
   3598..3619    -  protein_bind   CAP binding site: CAP binding activates transcription in the presence of cAMP. E. coli catabolite activator protein
   3632..3724    -  CDS            lacI (fragment): lac repressor; lacI; The lac repressor binds to the lac operator to inhibit transcription in E. coli. This inhibition can be relieved by adding lactose or isopropyl-β-D-thiogalactopyranoside (IPTG).
   3736..3857    -  polyA_signal   SV40 poly(A) signal: SV40 polyadenylation signal
   3852..3977    -  CDS            ble (fragment): BLE_KLEPN - Experimental evidence at protein level: Swiss-Prot protein existence level 1. Binding protein with a strong affinity to the bleomycin family of antibiotics. Binds to CL990; an antimitotic-antibiotic compound. From Klebsiella pneumoniae.
   3987..4014    -  CDS            BleoR (fragment): antibiotic-binding protein; Sh ble from Streptoalloteichus hindustanus; confers resistance to bleomycin, phleomycin, and Zeocin™
   4015..4413    -  CDS            BSD: blasticidin S deaminase; Aspergillus terreus BSD; confers resistance to blasticidin
   4432..4479    -  promoter       EM7 promoter: synthetic bacterial promoter&nbsp
   4527..4856    -  promoter       SV40 promoter: SV40 enhancer and early promoter
   5240..5828    -  rep_origin     ori: high-copy-number ColE1/pMB1/pBR322/pUC origin of replication
   5999..6859    -  CDS            AmpR: β-lactamase; bla; confers resistance to ampicillin, carbenicillin, and related antibiotics
   6860..6964    -  promoter       AmpR promoter: bla
   7035..7079    -  misc_feature   bom (fragment): basis of mobility region from pBR322
   7412..7791    +  enhancer       CMV enhancer: human cytomegalovirus immediate early enhancer
   7792..6       +  promoter       CMV promoter (across the origin): human cytomegalovirus (CMV) immediate early promoter
