[The description below was written by a language model from this plasmid's Addgene catalogue record and pLannotate feature annotations shown in this document.]
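Description:
p2T-CMV-evoCjCas9-BlastR is a 7,989 bp mammalian expression and CRISPR plasmid built on the p2T-CMV-BlastR backbone. It is designed to produce evoCjCas9, a synthetic variant of the compact Campylobacter jejuni Cas9 nuclease obtained by continuous directed evolution to broaden PAM compatibility. In E. coli it is maintained through a high-copy ColE1/pUC-type origin and selected with ampicillin via the β-lactamase gene and its native promoter. The catalogue lists copy number as unknown.

The nuclease open reading frame, annotated by homology to C. jejuni Cas9, is driven by the human cytomegalovirus immediate-early enhancer and promoter, which span the numbering origin of the circular map. It is terminated by the bovine growth hormone polyadenylation signal. A T7 promoter lies between the CMV promoter and the coding sequence, so in vitro transcription of the nuclease mRNA should also be possible. The annotation reports no nuclear localisation signals or epitope tags, so the record does not establish whether they are present.

On the opposite strand, a separate selection cassette places the blasticidin S deaminase gene under the SV40 enhancer/early promoter, with an EM7 bacterial promoter directly upstream and an SV40 polyadenylation signal downstream. This allows blasticidin selection of transfected mammalian cells. Short fragments of bleomycin-resistance genes, lacI, the lac promoter/operator and a multiple cloning site appear to be remnants of earlier vector construction rather than functional units.

No guide RNA cassette is annotated, so a CjCas9-compatible guide would presumably have to be supplied separately. The stated use is expression of the evoCjCas9 nuclease in mammalian cells.
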