Addgene plasmid #194059: p2T-CMV-evoCjCas9-BlastR
Purpose: Mammalian expression of evoCjCas9 nuclease
Depositing lab: Gerald Schwank. Publication: Continuous directed evolution of a compact CjCas9 variant with broad PAM compatibility. Schmidheini L, Mathis N, Marquart KF, Rothgangl T, Kissling L, Bock D, Chanez C, Wang JP, Jinek M, Schwank G. Nat Chem Biol. 2023 Sep 21. doi: 10.1038/s41589-023-01427-x. PubMed 37735239.
Backbone
  Vector backbone: p2T-CMV-BlastR
  Vector type: Mammalian Expression, CRISPR
  Selectable markers: Blasticidin
Growth in bacteria
  Bacterial resistance: Ampicillin, 100 μg/mL
  Growth temperature: 37°C
  Growth strain: DH5alpha
  Copy number: Unknown
Gene/Insert
  Gene/Insert name: evoCjCas9
  Species: Synthetic
Terms and licenses: Academic/Nonprofit Terms; Industry Terms: Not Available to Industry
How to cite: p2T-CMV-evoCjCas9-BlastR was a gift from Gerald Schwank (Addgene plasmid # 194059 ; http://n2t.net/addgene:194059 ; RRID:Addgene_194059)
